Addgene plasmid #99565: TMEM230-M1/R141L-IRES(isoform 2)
Purpose: mammalian expression of mutant TMEM230 (isoform 2) and ZsGreen
Depositing lab: Han-Xiang Deng. Depositing organization: Northwestern University. Publication: Identification of TMEM230 mutations in familial Parkinson's disease. Deng HX, Shi Y, Yang Y, Ahmeti KB, Miller N, Huang C, Cheng L, Zhai H, Deng S, Nuytemans K, Corbett NJ, Kim MJ, Deng H, Tang B, Yang Z, Xu Y, Chan P, Huang B, Gao XP, Song Z, Liu Z, Fecto F, Siddique N, Foroud T, Jankovic J, Ghetti B, Nicholson DA, Krainc D, Melen O, Vance JM, Pericak-Vance MA, Ma YC, Rajput AH, Siddique T. Nat Genet. 2016 Jul;48(7):733-9. doi: 10.1038/ng.3589. Epub 2016 Jun 6. PubMed 27270108.
Backbone
  Vector backbone: plRES2-ZsGreen1 Vector (632478)
  Backbone manufacturer: Clontech
  Backbone size w/o insert (bp): 5300
  Vector type: Mammalian Expression
Growth in bacteria
  Bacterial resistance: Kanamycin, 50 μg/mL
  Growth temperature: 37°C
  Growth strain: DH5alpha
  Copy number: High Copy
Gene/Insert
  Gene/Insert name: TMEM230 (alt name: NM_001009924)
  Species: H. sapiens (human)
  Insert size (bp): 368
  Mutation: M1/R141L
  Entrez Gene: TMEM230 (a.k.a. C20orf30, HSPC274, dJ1116H23.2.1)
  Promoter: CMV
  Cloning method: Restriction Enzyme; 5′ cloning site XhoI (unknown if destroyed); 3′ cloning site BamHI (unknown if destroyed)
  Sequencing primers: 5′ CMV-F; 3′ ctaggaatgctcgtcaagaagaca
Terms and licenses: Academic/Nonprofit Terms; Industry Terms: Not Available to Industry
Depositor comments: Note: The mutation numbering for the TMEM230 insert corresponds to the longer isoform.
How to cite: TMEM230-M1/R141L-IRES(isoform 2) was a gift from Han-Xiang Deng (Addgene plasmid # 99565 ; http://n2t.net/addgene:99565 ; RRID:Addgene_99565)
