[The description below was written by a language model from this plasmid's Addgene catalogue record and pLannotate feature annotations shown in this document.]
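Description:
TMEM230-M1/R141L-IRES(isoform 2) is a mammalian expression plasmid built on the Clontech pIRES2-ZsGreen1 backbone, designed to co-express a mutant form of human TMEM230 together with the green fluorescent reporter ZsGreen1. The sequenced construct is about 5.6 kb. It replicates in E. coli at high copy from a pUC-type ColE1 origin and also carries an f1 origin. A single NeoR/KanR (Tn5 aminoglycoside phosphotransferase) cassette serves both hosts. The bacterial bla promoter drives kanamycin resistance in bacteria, while the SV40 enhancer/early promoter and the HSV TK polyadenylation signal allow G418 selection in mammalian cells. The short ble, large T antigen and bGH poly(A) fragments in the annotation appear to be partial matches to backbone sequence rather than functional elements.

The payload is a bicistronic transcription unit under the CMV immediate early enhancer and promoter. The TMEM230 isoform 2 coding sequence (roughly 360 bp, cloned between XhoI and BamHI in the multiple cloning site) is followed by the EMCV IRES2 element, the mammalian codon-optimized ZsGreen1 open reading frame and an SV40 poly(A) signal. Because both proteins are translated from one mRNA, with ZsGreen1 initiated internally at the IRES, green fluorescence marks transfected cells expressing untagged TMEM230 without fusing the two proteins. The insert carries the mutation recorded as M1/R141L. The depositor notes that this numbering follows the longer isoform, so it does not correspond to residue positions in the shorter isoform 2 encoded here. The plasmid comes from work identifying TMEM230 mutations in familial Parkinson's disease, and is suited to studying the cellular effects of this variant in transfected mammalian cells.
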