Features (pLannotate 1.2.2; 16 found; start..end, strand, type, name):
     17..605     +  rep_origin     ori: high-copy-number ColE1/pMB1/pBR322/pUC origin of replication
    780..1083    +  enhancer       CMV enhancer: human cytomegalovirus immediate early enhancer
   1084..1287    +  promoter       CMV promoter: human cytomegalovirus (CMV) immediate early promoter
   1310..1337    +  misc_feature   MCS (fragment): multiple cloning site
   1344..1703    +  CDS            TMEM230: TM230_HUMAN - Also known as C20orf30. Experimental evidence at protein level: Swiss-Prot protein existence level 1. Involved in trafficking and recycling of synaptic vesicles. From Homo sapiens (Human).
   1717..2303    +  misc_feature   IRES2: internal ribosome entry site (IRES) of the encephalomyocarditis virus (EMCV)
   2304..2999    +  CDS            ZsGreen1: Zoanthus green fluorescent protein mammalian codon-optimized
   3015..3098    +  CDS            large T antigen (fragment): large T antigen from SV40 (simian virus 40)
   3121..3242    +  polyA_signal   SV40 poly(A) signal: SV40 polyadenylation signal
   3276..3704    -  rep_origin     f1 ori (sequence partly withheld): f1 bacteriophage origin of replication; arrow indicates direction of (+) strand synthesis
   3731..3835    +  promoter       AmpR promoter: bla
   3837..4194    +  promoter       SV40 promoter: SV40 enhancer and early promoter
   4229..5023    +  CDS            NeoR/KanR: aminoglycoside phosphotransferase from Tn5; aph(3')-II (or nptII); confers resistance to neomycin, kanamycin, and G418 (Geneticin®)
   5044..5196    +  CDS            ble (fragment): BLE_KLEPN - Experimental evidence at protein level: Swiss-Prot protein existence level 1. Binding protein with a strong affinity to the bleomycin family of antibiotics. Binds to CL990; an antimitotic-antibiotic compound. From Klebsiella pneumoniae.
   5255..5302    +  polyA_signal   HSV TK poly(A) signal: herpes simplex virus thymidine kinase polyadenylation signal (Cole and Stacy, 1985)
   5393..5409    -  polyA_signal   bGH poly(A) signal (fragment): bovine growth hormone polyadenylation signal
>Addgene plasmid #99565 | TMEM230-M1/R141L-IRES(isoform 2) | addgene full sequence | sequence record 190794 | Addgene NGS Result
AGATCAAAGGATCTTCTTGAGATCCTTTTTTTCTGCGCGTAATCTGCTGCTTGCAAACAAAAAAACCACC
GCTACCAGCGGTGGTTTGTTTGCCGGATCAAGAGCTACCAACTCTTTTTCCGAAGGTAACTGGCTTCAGC
AGAGCGCAGATACCAAATACTGTTCTTCTAGTGTAGCCGTAGTTAGGCCACCACTTCAAGAACTCTGTAG
CACCGCCTACATACCTCGCTCTGCTAATCCTGTTACCAGTGGCTGCTGCCAGTGGCGATAAGTCGTGTCT
TACCGGGTTGGACTCAAGACGATAGTTACCGGATAAGGCGCAGCGGTCGGGCTGAACGGGGGGTTCGTGC
ACACAGCCCAGCTTGGAGCGAACGACCTACACCGAACTGAGATACCTACAGCGTGAGCTATGAGAAAGCG
CCACGCTTCCCGAAGGGAGAAAGGCGGACAGGTATCCGGTAAGCGGCAGGGTCGGAACAGGAGAGCGCAC
GAGGGAGCTTCCAGGGGGAAACGCCTGGTATCTTTATAGTCCTGTCGGGTTTCGCCACCTCTGACTTGAG
CGTCGATTTTTGTGATGCTCGTCAGGGGGGCGGAGCCTATGGAAAAACGCCAGCAACGCGGCCTTTTTAC
GGTTCCTGGCCTTTTGCTGGCCTTTTGCTCACATGTTCTTTCCTGCGTTATCCCCTGATTCTGTGGATAA
CCGTATTACCGCCATGCATTAGTTATTAATAGTAATCAATTACGGGGTCATTAGTTCATAGCCCATATAT
GGAGTTCCGCGTTACATAACTTACGGTAAATGGCCCGCCTGGCTGACCGCCCAACGACCCCCGCCCATTG
ACGTCAATAATGACGTATGTTCCCATAGTAACGCCAATAGGGACTTTCCATTGACGTCAATGGGTGGAGT
ATTTACGGTAAACTGCCCACTTGGCAGTACATCAAGTGTATCATATGCCAAGTACGCCCCCTATTGACGT
CAATGACGGTAAATGGCCCGCCTGGCATTATGCCCAGTACATGACCTTATGGGACTTTCCTACTTGGCAG
TACATCTACGTATTAGTCATCGCTATTACCATGGTGATGCGGTTTTGGCAGTACATCAATGGGCGTGGAT
AGCGGTTTGACTCACGGGGATTTCCAAGTCTCCACCCCATTGACGTCAATGGGAGTTTGTTTTGGCACCA
AAATCAACGGGACTTTCCAAAATGTCGTAACAACTCCGCCCCATTGACGCAAATGGGCGGTAGGCGTGTA
CGGTGGGAGGTCTATATAAGCAGAGCTGGTTTAGTGAACCGTCAGATCCGCTAGCGCTACCGGACTCAGA
TCTCGAGGCCACCATGATGCCGTCCCGTACCAACCTGGCTACTGGAATCCCCAGTAGTAAAGTGAAATAT
TCAAGGCTCTCCAGCACAGACGATGGCTACATTGACCTTCAGTTTAAGAAAACCCCTCCTAAGATCCCTT
ATAAGGCCATCGCACTTGCCACTGTGCTGTTTTTGATTGGCGCCTTTCTCATTATTATAGGCTCCCTCCT
GCTGTCAGGCTACATCAGCAAAGGGGGGGCAGACCTGGCCGTTCCAGTGCTGATCATTGGCATTCTGGTG
TTCCTACCCGGATTTTACCACCTGCGCATCGCTTACTATGCATCCAAAGGCTACCGTGGTTACTCCTATG
ATGACATTCCAGACTTTGATGACTAGCACGGATCCGCCCCTCTCCCTCCCCCCCCCCTAACGTTACTGGC
CGAAGCCGCTTGGAATAAGGCCGGTGTGCGTTTGTCTATATGTTATTTTCCACCATATTGCCGTCTTTTG
GCAATGTGAGGGCCCGGAAACCTGGCCCTGTCTTCTTGACGAGCATTCCTAGGGGTCTTTCCCCTCTCGC
CAAAGGAATGCAAGGTCTGTTGAATGTCGTGAAGGAAGCAGTTCCTCTGGAAGCTTCTTGAAGACAAACA
ACGTCTGTAGCGACCCTTTGCAGGCAGCGGAACCCCCCACCTGGCGACAGGTGCCTCTGCGGCCAAAAGC
CACGTGTATAAGATACACCTGCAAAGGCGGCACAACCCCAGTGCCACGTTGTGAGTTGGATAGTTGTGGA
AAGAGTCAAATGGCTCTCCTCAAGCGTATTCAACAAGGGGCTGAAGGATGCCCAGAAGGTACCCCATTGT
ATGGGATCTGATCTGGGGCCTCGGTACACATGCTTTACATGTGTTTAGTCGAGGTTAAAAAAACGTCTAG
GCCCCCCGAACCACGGGGACGTGGTTTTCCTTTGAAAAACACGATGATAATATGGCCACAACCATGGCCC
AGTCCAAGCACGGCCTGACCAAGGAGATGACCATGAAGTACCGCATGGAGGGCTGCGTGGACGGCCACAA
GTTCGTGATCACCGGCGAGGGCATCGGCTACCCCTTCAAGGGCAAGCAGGCCATCAACCTGTGCGTGGTG
GAGGGCGGCCCCTTGCCCTTCGCCGAGGACATCTTGTCCGCCGCCTTCATGTACGGCAACCGCGTGTTCA
CCGAGTACCCCCAGGACATCGTCGACTACTTCAAGAACTCCTGCCCCGCCGGCTACACCTGGGACCGCTC
CTTCCTGTTCGAGGACGGCGCCGTGTGCATCTGCAACGCCGACATCACCGTGAGCGTGGAGGAGAACTGC
ATGTACCACGAGTCCAAGTTCTACGGCGTGAACTTCCCCGCCGACGGCCCCGTGATGAAGAAGATGACCG
ACAACTGGGAGCCCTCCTGCGAGAAGATCATCCCCGTGCCCAAGCAGGGCATCTTGAAGGGCGACGTGAG
CATGTACCTGCTGCTGAAGGACGGTGGCCGCTTGCGCTGCCAGTTCGACACCGTGTACAAGGCCAAGTCC
GTGCCCCGCAAGATGCCCGACTGGCACTTCATCCAGCACAAGCTGACCCGCGAGGACCGCAGCGACGCCA
AGAACCAGAAGTGGCACCTGACCGAGCACGCCATCGCCTCCGGCTCCGCCTTGCCCTGAGCGGCCGCGAC
TCTAGATCATAATCAGCCATACCACATTTGTAGAGGTTTTACTTGCTTTAAAAAACCTCCCACACCTCCC
CCTGAACCTGAAACATAAAATGAATGCAATTGTTGTTGTTAACTTGTTTATTGCAGCTTATAATGGTTAC
AAATAAAGCAATAGCATCACAAATTTCACAAATAAAGCATTTTTTTCACTGCATTCTAGTTGTGGTTTGT
CCAAACTCATCAATGTATCTTAAGGCGTAAATTGTAAGCGTTAATATTTTGTTAAAATTCGCGTTAAATT
TTTGTTAAATCAGCTCATTTTTTAACCAATAGGCCGAAATCGGCAAAATCCCTTATAAATCAAAAGAATA
GACCGAGATAGGGT
[37 nt withheld, positions 3375-3411]
AAAGAACGTGGACTCCAACGTCAAAGG
[49 nt withheld, positions 3439-3487]
T
[91 nt withheld, positions 3489-3579]
G
[124 nt withheld, positions 3581-3704]
CAGGTGGCACTTTTCGGGGAAATGTGCGCGGAACCCCTATTTGTTTATTTTTCTAAATACATTCAAATAT
GTATCCGCTCATGAGACAATAACCCTGATAAATGCTTCAATAATATTGAAAAAGGAAGAGTCCTGAGGCG
GAAAGAACCAGCTGTGGAATGTGTGTCAGTTAGGGTGTGGAAAGTCCCCAGGCTCCCCAGCAGGCAGAAG
TATGCAAAGCATGCATCTCAATTAGTCAGCAACCAGGTGTGGAAAGTCCCCAGGCTCCCCAGCAGGCAGA
AGTATGCAAAGCATGCATCTCAATTAGTCAGCAACCATAGTCCCGCCCCTAACTCCGCCCATCCCGCCCC
TAACTCCGCCCAGTTCCGCCCATTCTCCGCCCCATGGCTGACTAATTTTTTTTATTTATGCAGAGGCCGA
GGCCGCCTCGGCCTCTGAGCTATTCCAGAAGTAGTGAGGAGGCTTTTTTGGAGGCCTAGGCTTTTGCAAA
GATCGATCAAGAGACAGGATGAGGATCGTTTCGCATGATTGAACAAGATGGATTGCACGCAGGTTCTCCG
GCCGCTTGGGTGGAGAGGCTATTCGGCTATGACTGGGCACAACAGACAATCGGCTGCTCTGATGCCGCCG
TGTTCCGGCTGTCAGCGCAGGGGCGCCCGGTTCTTTTTGTCAAGACCGACCTGTCCGGTGCCCTGAATGA
ACTGCAAGACGAGGCAGCGCGGCTATCGTGGCTGGCCACGACGGGCGTTCCTTGCGCAGCTGTGCTCGAC
GTTGTCACTGAAGCGGGAAGGGACTGGCTGCTATTGGGCGAAGTGCCGGGGCAGGATCTCCTGTCATCTC
ACCTTGCTCCTGCCGAGAAAGTATCCATCATGGCTGATGCAATGCGGCGGCTGCATACGCTTGATCCGGC
TACCTGCCCATTCGACCACCAAGCGAAACATCGCATCGAGCGAGCACGTACTCGGATGGAAGCCGGTCTT
GTCGATCAGGATGATCTGGACGAAGAGCATCAGGGGCTCGCGCCAGCCGAACTGTTCGCCAGGCTCAAGG
CGAGCATGCCCGACGGCGAGGATCTCGTCGTGACCCATGGCGATGCCTGCTTGCCGAATATCATGGTGGA
AAATGGCCGCTTTTCTGGATTCATCGACTGTGGCCGGCTGGGTGTGGCGGACCGCTATCAGGACATAGCG
TTGGCTACCCGTGATATTGCTGAAGAGCTTGGCGGCGAATGGGCTGACCGCTTCCTCGTGCTTTACGGTA
TCGCCGCTCCCGATTCGCAGCGCATCGCCTTCTATCGCCTTCTTGACGAGTTCTTCTGAGCGGGACTCTG
GGGTTCGAAATGACCGACCAAGCGACGCCCAACCTGCCATCACGAGATTTCGATTCCACCGCCGCCTTCT
ATGAAAGGTTGGGCTTCGGAATCGTTTTCCGGGACGCCGGCTGGATGATCCTCCAGCGCGGGGATCTCAT
GCTGGAGTTCTTCGCCCACCCTAGGGGGAGGCTAACTGAAACACGGAAGGAGACAATACCGGAAGGAACC
CGCGCTATGACGGCAATAAAAAGACAGAATAAAACGCACGGTGTTGGGTCGTTTGTTCATAAACGCGGGG
TTCGGTCCCAGGGCTGGCACTCTGTCGATACCCCACCGAGACCCCATTGGGGCCAATACGCCCGCGTTTC
TTCCTTTTCCCCACCCCACCCCCCAAGTTCGGGTGAAGGCCCAGGGCTCGCAGCCAACGTCGGGGCGGCA
GGCCCTGCCATAGCCTCAGGTTACTCATATATACTTTAGATTGATTTAAAACTTCATTTTTAATTTAAAA
GGATCTAGGTGAAGATCCTTTTTGATAATCTCATGACCAAAATCCCTTAACGTGAGTTTTCGTTCCACTG
AGCGTCAGACCCCGTAGAAA
